>Addgene plasmid #227843 | pcDNA 3.3 C-MYC KGA-WT | addgene full sequence | sequence record 477889 | Addgene NGS Result
GTTAGGCGTTTTGCGCTGCTTCGCGATGTACGGGCCAGATATACGCGTTGACATTGATTATTGACTAGTT
ATTAATAGTAATCAATTACGGGGTCATTAGTTCATAGCCCATATATGGAGTTCCGCGTTACATAACTTAC
GGTAAATGGCCCGCCTGGCTGACCGCCCAACGACCCCCGCCCATTGACGTCAATAATGACGTATGTTCCC
ATAGTAACGCCAATAGGGACTTTCCATTGACGTCAATGGGTGGAGTATTTACGGTAAACTGCCCACTTGG
CAGTACATCAAGTGTATCATATGCCAAGTACGCCCCCTATTGACGTCAATGACGGTAAATGGCCCGCCTG
GCATTATGCCCAGTACATGACCTTATGGGACTTTCCTACTTGGCAGTACATCTACGTATTAGTCATCGCT
ATTACCATGGTGATGCGGTTTTGGCAGTACATCAATGGGCGTGGATAGCGGTTTGACTCACGGGGATTTC
CAAGTCTCCACCCCATTGACGTCAATGGGAGTTTGTTTTGGCACCAAAATCAACGGGACTTTCCAAAATG
TCGTAACAACTCCGCCCCATTGACGCAAATGGGCGGTAGGCGTGTACGGTGGGAGGTCTATATAAGCAGA
GCTCGTTTAGTGAACCGTCAGATCGCCTGGAGACGCCATCCACGCTGTTTTGACCTCCATAGAAGACACC
GGGACCGATCCAGCCTCCGGACTGAGCTCCTTAAGGTTAACTCTAGAGAATTCGGATCCATGATGCGGCT
GCGAGGCTCGGGGATGCTGCGGGACCTGCTCCTGCGGTCGCCCGCAGGAGTATCGGCGACTCTGCGGCGG
GCACAGCCCTTGGTCACCCTGTGCCGGCGTCCCCGAGGCGGGGGACGGCCGGCCGCGGGCCCGGCTGCCG
CCGCGCGACTCCACCCGTGGTGGGGCGGGGGCGGCTGGCCGGCGGAGCCCCTCGCGCGGGGCCTGTCCAG
CTCTCCTTCGGAGATCTTGCAGGAGCTGGGCAAGGGGAGCACGCATCCGCAGCCCGGGGTGTCGCCACCC
GCTGCCCCGGCGGCGCCCGGCCCCAAGGACGGCCCCGGGGAGACGGACGCGTTTGGCAACAGCGAGGGCA
AAGAGCTGGTGGCCTCAGGTGAAAATAAAATAAAACAGGGTCTGTTACCTAGCTTGGAAGATTTGCTGTT
CTATACAATTGCTGAAGGACAAGAGAAAATACCTGTTCATAAATTTATTACAGCACTCAAATCTACAGGA
TTGCGAACGTCTGATCCCAGGTTAAAAGAGTGTATGGATATGTTAAGATTAACTCTTCAAACAACATCAG
ATGGTGTCATGCTAGACAAAGATCTTTTTAAAAAATGTGTTCAGAGCAACATTGTTTTGTTGACACAAGC
ATTTAGAAGAAAGTTTGTGATTCCTGACTTTATGTCTTTTACCTCACACATTGATGAGTTATATGAAAGT
GCTAAAAAGCAGTCTGGAGGAAAGGTTGCAGATTATATTCCTCAACTGGCCAAATTCAGTCCCGATTTGT
GGGGTGTGTCTGTTTGTACAGTAGATGGACAGAGGCATTCTACTGGAGATACCAAAGTTCCCTTCTGTCT
TCAGTCCTGTGTAAAACCTTTGAAATATGCCATTGCTGTTAATGATCTTGGAACTGAATATGTGCATCGA
TATGTTGGAAAAGAGCCGAGTGGACTAAGATTCAACAAACTATTTTTGAATGAAGATGATAAACCACATA
ATCCTATGGTAAATGCTGGAGCAATTGTTGTGACTTCACTAATAAAGCAAGGAGTAAATAATGCTGAAAA
ATTTGACTATGTCATGCAGTTTTTGAATAAGATGGCTGGTAATGAATATGTTGGATTCAGTAATGCAACG
TTTCAGTCTGAAAGAGAAAGTGGAGATCGAAATTTTGCAATAGGATATTACTTAAAAGAAAAGAAGTGTT
TTCCAGAAGGCACAGACATGGTTGGTATATTAGACTTCTACTTCCAGCTGTGCTCCATTGAAGTGACTTG
TGAATCAGCCAGTGTGATGGCTGCAACACTGGCTAATGGTGGTTTCTGCCCAATTACTGGTGAAAGAGTA
CTGAGCCCTGAAGCAGTTCGAAATACATTGAGTTTGATGCATTCCTGTGGCATGTATGACTTCTCAGGGC
AGTTTGCTTTCCATGTTGGTCTTCCTGCAAAATCTGGAGTTGCTGGGGGCATTCTTTTAGTTGTCCCCAA
TGTTATGGGTATGATGTGCTGGTCTCCTCCTCTGGATAAGATGGGCAACAGTGTTAAGGGAATTCACTTT
TGTCACGATCTTGTTTCTCTGTGTAATTTCCATAACTATGATAATTTGAGACACTTTGCAAAAAAACTTG
ATCCTCGAAGAGAAGGTGGTGATCAAAGGGTAAAGTCAGTGATAAATCTTTTGTTTGCTGCATATACTGG
AGATGTGTCTGCACTTCGAAGATTTGCTTTGTCAGCTATGGACATGGAACAGCGGGACTATGATTCTAGA
ACAGCACTCCATGTAGCTGCTGCAGAGGGTCATGTTGAAGTTGTTAAATTTTTGCTGGAAGCCTGCAAAG
TAAACCCTTTCCCCAAGGACAGGTGGAATAACACTCCCATGGATGAAGCACTGCACTTTGGACACCATGA
TGTATTTAAAATTCTCCAAGAATACCAAGTCCAGTACACACCTCAAGGAGATTCTGACAACGGGAAGGAA
AATCAAACAGTCCATAAGAATCTTGATGGATTGTTGCTCGAGCCATGGAAGCTTATGGAACAAAAACTCA
TCTCAGAAGAGGATCTGGATATCTAACTGACTGAACCGGTGGTCCAAACGGGGGAGGCTAACTGAAACAC
GGAAGGAGACAATACCGGAAGGAACCCGCGCTATGACGGCAATAAAAAGACAGAATAAAACGCACGGGTG
TTGGGTCGTTTGTTCATAAACGCGGGGTTCGGTCCCAGGGCTGGCACTCTGTCGATACCCCACCGAGACC
CCATTGGGGCCAATACGCCCGCGTTTCTTCCTTTTCCCCACCCCACCCCCCAAGTTCGGGTGAAGGCCCA
GGGCTCGCAGCCAACGTCGGGGCGGCAGGCCCTGCCATAGCAGATCTGCGCAGCTGGGGCTCTAGGGGGT
ATCCCC
[124 nt withheld, positions 3157-3280]
C
[91 nt withheld, positions 3282-3372]
A
[49 nt withheld, positions 3374-3422]
CCTTTGACGTTGGAGTCCACGTTCTTT
[37 nt withheld, positions 3450-3486]
ACCCTATCTCGGTCTATTCTTTTGATTTATAAGGGATTTTGCCGATTTCGGCCTATTGGTTAAAAAATGA
GCTGATTTAACAAAAATTTAACGCGAATTAATTCTGTGGAATGTGTGTCAGTTAGGGTGTGGAAAGTCCC
CAGGCTCCCCAGCAGGCAGAAGTATGCAAAGCATGCATCTCAATTAGTCAGCAACCAGGTGTGGAAAGTC
CCCAGGCTCCCCAGCAGGCAGAAGTATGCAAAGCATGCATCTCAATTAGTCAGCAACCATAGTCCCGCCC
CTAACTCCGCCCATCCCGCCCCTAACTCCGCCCAGTTCCGCCCATTCTCCGCCCCATGGCTGACTAATTT
TTTTTATTTATGCAGAGGCCGAGGCCGCCTCTGCCTCTGAGCTATTCCAGAAGTAGTGAGGAGGCTTTTT
TGGAGGCCTAGGCTTTTGCAAAAAGCTCCCGGGAGCTTGTATATCCATTTTCGGATCTGATCAAGAGACA
GGATGAGGATCGTTTCGCATGATTGAACAAGATGGATTGCACGCAGGTTCTCCGGCCGCTTGGGTGGAGA
GGCTATTCGGCTATGACTGGGCACAACAGACAATCGGCTGCTCTGATGCCGCCGTGTTCCGGCTGTCAGC
GCAGGGGCGCCCGGTTCTTTTTGTCAAGACCGACCTGTCCGGTGCCCTGAATGAACTGCAGGACGAGGCA
GCGCGGCTATCGTGGCTGGCCACGACGGGCGTTCCTTGCGCAGCTGTGCTCGACGTTGTCACTGAAGCGG
GAAGGGACTGGCTGCTATTGGGCGAAGTGCCGGGGCAGGATCTCCTGTCATCTCACCTTGCTCCTGCCGA
GAAAGTATCCATCATGGCTGATGCAATGCGGCGGCTGCATACGCTTGATCCGGCTACCTGCCCATTCGAC
CACCAAGCGAAACATCGCATCGAGCGAGCACGTACTCGGATGGAAGCCGGTCTTGTCGATCAGGATGATC
TGGACGAAGAGCATCAGGGGCTCGCGCCAGCCGAACTGTTCGCCAGGCTCAAGGCGCGCATGCCCGACGG
CGAGGATCTCGTCGTGACCCATGGCGATGCCTGCTTGCCGAATATCATGGTGGAAAATGGCCGCTTTTCT
GGATTCATCGACTGTGGCCGGCTGGGTGTGGCGGACCGCTATCAGGACATAGCGTTGGCTACCCGTGATA
TTGCTGAAGAGCTTGGCGGCGAATGGGCTGACCGCTTCCTCGTGCTTTACGGTATCGCCGCTCCCGATTC
GCAGCGCATCGCCTTCTATCGCCTTCTTGACGAGTTCTTCTGAGCGGGACTCTGGGGTTCGCGAAATGAC
CGACCAAGCGACGCCCAACCTGCCATCACGAGATTTCGATTCCACCGCCGCCTTCTATGAAAGGTTGGGC
TTCGGAATCGTTTTCCGGGACGCCGGCTGGATGATCCTCCAGCGCGGGGATCTCATGCTGGAGTTCTTCG
CCCACCCCAACTTGTTTATTGCAGCTTATAATGGTTACAAATAAAGCAATAGCATCACAAATTTCACAAA
TAAAGCATTTTTTTCACTGCATTCTAGTTGTGGTTTGTCCAAACTCATCAATGTATCTTATCATGTCTGT
ATACCGTCGACCTCTAGCTAGAGCTTGGCGTAATCATGGTCATAGCTGTTTCCTGTGTGAAATTGTTATC
CGCTCACAATTCCACACAACATACGAGCCGGAAGCATAAAGTGTAAAGCCTGGGGTGCCTAATGAGTGAG
CTAACTCACATTAATTGCGTTGCGCTCACTGCCCGCTTTCCAGTCGGGAAACCTGTCGTGCCAGCTGCAT
TAATGAATCGGCCAACGCGCGGGGAGAGGCGGTTTGCGTATTGGGCGCTCTTCCGCTTCCTCGCTCACTG
ACTCGCTGCGCTCGGTCGTTCGGCTGCGGCGAGCGGTATCAGCTCACTCAAAGGCGGTAATACGGTTATC
CACAGAATCAGGGGATAACGCAGGAAAGAACATGTGAGCAAAAGGCCAGCAAAAGGCCAGGAACCGTAAA
AAGGCCGCGTTGCTGGCGTTTTTCCATAGGCTCCGCCCCCCTGACGAGCATCACAAAAATCGACGCTCAA
GTCAGAGGTGGCGAAACCCGACAGGACTATAAAGATACCAGGCGTTTCCCCCTGGAAGCTCCCTCGTGCG
CTCTCCTGTTCCGACCCTGCCGCTTACCGGATACCTGTCCGCCTTTCTCCCTTCGGGAAGCGTGGCGCTT
TCTCATAGCTCACGCTGTAGGTATCTCAGTTCGGTGTAGGTCGTTCGCTCCAAGCTGGGCTGTGTGCACG
AACCCCCCGTTCAGCCCGACCGCTGCGCCTTATCCGGTAACTATCGTCTTGAGTCCAACCCGGTAAGACA
CGACTTATCGCCACTGGCAGCAGCCACTGGTAACAGGATTAGCAGAGCGAGGTATGTAGGCGGTGCTACA
GAGTTCTTGAAGTGGTGGCCTAACTACGGCTACACTAGAAGAACAGTATTTGGTATCTGCGCTCTGCTGA
AGCCAGTTACCTTCGGAAAAAGAGTTGGTAGCTCTTGATCCGGCAAACAAACCACCGCTGGTAGCGGTGG
TTTTTTTGTTTGCAAGCAGCAGATTACGCGCAGAAAAAAAGGATCTCAAGAAGATCCTTTGATCTTTTCT
ACGGGGTCTGACGCTCAGTGGAACGAAAACTCACGTTAAGGGATTTTGGTCATGAGATTATCAAAAAGGA
TCTTCACCTAGATCCTTTTAAATTAAAAATGAAGTTTTAAATCAATCTAAAGTATATATGAGTAAACTTG
GTCTGACAGTTACCAATGCTTAATCAGTGAGGCACCTATCTCAGCGATCTGTCTATTTCGTTCATCCATA
GTTGCCTGACTCCCCGTCGTGTAGATAACTACGATACGGGAGGGCTTACCATCTGGCCCCAGTGCTGCAA
TGATACCGCGAGACCCACGCTCACCGGCTCCAGATTTATCAGCAATAAACCAGCCAGCCGGAAGGGCCGA
GCGCAGAAGTGGTCCTGCAACTTTATCCGCCTCCATCCAGTCTATTAATTGTTGCCGGGAAGCTAGAGTA
AGTAGTTCGCCAGTTAATAGTTTGCGCAACGTTGTTGCCATTGCTACAGGCATCGTGGTGTCACGCTCGT
CGTTTGGTATGGCTTCATTCAGCTCCGGTTCCCAACGATCAAGGCGAGTTACATGATCCCCCATGTTGTG
CAAAAAAGCGGTTAGCTCCTTCGGTCCTCCGATCGTTGTCAGAAGTAAGTTGGCCGCAGTGTTATCACTC
ATGGTTATGGCAGCACTGCATAATTCTCTTACTGTCATGCCATCCGTAAGATGCTTTTCTGTGACTGGTG
AGTACTCAACCAAGTCATTCTGAGAATAGTGTATGCGGCGACCGAGTTGCTCTTGCCCGGCGTCAATACG
GGATAATACCGCGCCACATAGCAGAACTTTAAAAGTGCTCATCATTGGAAAACGTTCTTCGGGGCGAAAA
CTCTCAAGGATCTTACCGCTGTTGAGATCCAGTTCGATGTAACCCACTCGTGCACCCAACTGATCTTCAG
CATCTTTTACTTTCACCAGCGTTTCTGGGTGAGCAAAAACAGGAAGGCAAAATGCCGCAAAAAAGGGAAT
AAGGGCGACACGGAAATGTTGAATACTCATACTCTTCCTTTTTCAATATTATTGAAGCATTTATCAGGGT
TATTGTCTCATGAGCGGATACATATTTGAATGTATTTAGAAAAATAAACAAATAGGGGTTCCGCGCACAT
TTCCCCGAAAAGTGCCACCTGACGTCGACGGATCGGGAGATCTCCCGATCCCCTATGGTGCACTCTCAGT
ACAATCTGCTCTGATGCCGCATAGTTAAGCCAGTATCTGCTCCCTGCTTGTGTGTTGGAGGTCGCTGAGT
AGTGCGCGAGCAAAATTTAAGCTACAACAAGGCAAGGCTTGACCGACAATTGCATGAAGAATCTGCTTAG
G
Features (pLannotate 1.2.2; 18 found; start..end, strand, type, name):
     50..429     +  enhancer       CMV enhancer: human cytomegalovirus immediate early enhancer
    430..633     +  promoter       CMV promoter: human cytomegalovirus (CMV) immediate early promoter
    760..2766    +  CDS            GLS: GLSK_HUMAN - Also known as GLS1, KIAA0838. Experimental evidence at protein level: Swiss-Prot protein existence level 1. [Isoform 2]: Lacks catalytic activity. From Homo sapiens (Human).
   2907..2955    +  polyA_signal   HSV TK poly(A) signal: herpes simplex virus thymidine kinase polyadenylation signal (Cole and Stacy, 1985)
   3046..3062    -  polyA_signal   bGH poly(A) signal (fragment): bovine growth hormone polyadenylation signal
   3157..3585    +  rep_origin     f1 ori (sequence partly withheld): f1 bacteriophage origin of replication; arrow indicates direction of (+) strand synthesis
   3599..3928    +  promoter       SV40 promoter: SV40 enhancer and early promoter
   3995..4786    +  CDS            neo: KKA2_KLEPN - Also known as kan, nptII. Experimental evidence at protein level: Swiss-Prot protein existence level 1. Resistance to kanamycin, neomycin, paromomycin, ribostamycin, butirosin and gentamicin B. From Klebsiella pneumoniae.
   4812..4970    +  CDS            ble (fragment): BLE_KLEPN - Experimental evidence at protein level: Swiss-Prot protein existence level 1. Binding protein with a strong affinity to the bleomycin family of antibiotics. Binds to CL990; an antimitotic-antibiotic compound. From Klebsiella pneumoniae.
   4965..5086    +  polyA_signal   SV40 poly(A) signal: SV40 polyadenylation signal
   5159..5175    -  protein_bind   lac operator: The lac repressor binds to the lac operator to inhibit transcription in E. coli. This inhibition can be relieved by adding lactose or isopropyl-β-D-thiogalactopyranoside (IPTG). lac repressor encoded by lacI
   5183..5213    -  promoter       lac promoter: promoter for the E. coli lac operon
   5228..5249    -  protein_bind   CAP binding site: CAP binding activates transcription in the presence of cAMP. E. coli catabolite activator protein
   5262..5354    -  CDS            lacI (fragment): lac repressor; lacI; The lac repressor binds to the lac operator to inhibit transcription in E. coli. This inhibition can be relieved by adding lactose or isopropyl-β-D-thiogalactopyranoside (IPTG).
   5537..6125    -  rep_origin     ori: high-copy-number ColE1/pMB1/pBR322/pUC origin of replication
   6296..7156    -  CDS            AmpR: β-lactamase; bla; confers resistance to ampicillin, carbenicillin, and related antibiotics
   7157..7261    -  promoter       AmpR promoter: bla
   7320..7372    -  misc_feature   bom (fragment): basis of mobility region from pBR322
