[The description below was written by a language model from this plasmid's Addgene catalogue record and pLannotate feature annotations shown in this document.]
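Description:
pcDNA 3.3 C-MYC KGA-WT is a 7,477-nt mammalian expression plasmid on a pcDNA backbone. It carries the wild-type human kidney-type glutaminase (KGA) isoform encoded by GLS. The plasmid is propagated in E. coli through a high-copy ColE1/pUC-type origin and selected with ampicillin via the β-lactamase gene and its own promoter. An f1 origin is also present. Short remnants of lac regulatory elements, lacI and the pBR322 bom region are annotated as well; these are backbone leftovers with no evident role in the expression cassette.

The GLS coding sequence is driven by the human cytomegalovirus immediate early enhancer and promoter, which give strong constitutive transcription in most mammalian cell lines. Transcripts are terminated by the HSV thymidine kinase polyadenylation signal; only a small, inverted fragment of the bGH poly(A) signal is detected downstream. A separate cassette places the neomycin phosphotransferase gene under the SV40 enhancer/early promoter with an SV40 poly(A) signal. In principle this allows G418 selection of stably transfected cells.

The catalogue lists a MYC epitope fused to the C terminus of the insert, in line with the plasmid name, but the stated purpose refers to "N-MYC KGA-WT". The feature table does not annotate the tag separately, so its position cannot be confirmed from the record. The construct is intended for transfection into cells to express epitope-tagged wild-type KGA, allowing detection or immunoprecipitation through the MYC tag. It was deposited in connection with work on AMPK-dependent switching of carbon source use from glucose to glutamine.
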