Addgene plasmid #227843: pcDNA 3.3 C-MYC KGA-WT
Purpose: Used for transfection of cells for expression of N-MYC KGA-WT
Depositing lab: Sheng-cai Lin. Depositing organization: Xiamen University. Publication: AMPK targets PDZD8 to trigger carbon source shift from glucose to glutamine. Li M, Wang Y, Wei X, Cai WF, Wu J, Zhu M, Wang Y, Liu YH, Xiong J, Qu Q, Chen Y, Tian X, Yao L, Xie R, Li X, Chen S, Huang X, Zhang C, Xie C, Wu Y, Xu Z, Zhang B, Jiang B, Wang ZC, Li Q, Li G, Lin SY, Yu L, Piao HL, Deng X, Han J, Zhang CS, Lin SC. Cell Res. 2024 Jun 19. doi: 10.1038/s41422-024-00985-6. PubMed 38898113.
Backbone
  Vector backbone: pcDNA
  Vector type: Mammalian Expression
Growth in bacteria
  Bacterial resistance: Ampicillin, 100 μg/mL
  Growth temperature: 37°C
  Growth strain: DH5alpha
  Copy number: High Copy
Gene/Insert
  Gene/Insert name: KGA isoform
  Species: H. sapiens (human)
  Entrez Gene: GLS (a.k.a. AAD20, CASGID, DEE71, EIEE71, GAC, GAM, GDPAG, GLS1, KGA)
  Tag / fusion protein: MYC (C terminal on insert)
  Cloning method: Ligation Independent Cloning
Terms and licenses: Academic/Nonprofit Terms; Industry Terms: Not Available to Industry
How to cite: pcDNA 3.3 C-MYC KGA-WT was a gift from Sheng-cai Lin (Addgene plasmid # 227843 ; http://n2t.net/addgene:227843 ; RRID:Addgene_227843)
